Addgene plasmid #178219: pLKO_AU1.HA.S_mCherry-NLS
Purpose: Nuclear Protein Barcode (nPC) for vector/cell tracking. Contains U6 trRNA cassette for sgRNA cloning. Enables spatial detection of CRISPR screens.
Depositing lab: Brian Brown. Depositing organization: Icahn School of Medicine at Mount Sinai. Publication: Spatial CRISPR genomics identifies regulators of the tumor microenvironment. Dhainaut M, Rose SA, Akturk G, Wroblewska A, Nielsen SR, Park ES, Buckup M, Roudko V, Pia L, Sweeney R, Le Berichel J, Wilk CM, Bektesevic A, Lee BH, Bhardwaj N, Rahman AH, Baccarini A, Gnjatic S, Pe'er D, Merad M, Brown BD. Cell. 2022 Mar 10. pii: S0092-8674(22)00195-7. doi: 10.1016/j.cell.2022.02.015. PubMed 35290801.
Backbone
  Vector backbone: pLKO
  Backbone size w/o insert (bp): 9000
  Vector type: Lentiviral
Growth in bacteria
  Bacterial resistance: Ampicillin, 100 μg/mL
  Growth temperature: 37°C
  Growth strain: NEB Stable
  Copy number: High Copy
Gene/Insert
  Gene/Insert name: nPC Tagged mCherry-NLS
  Species: H. sapiens (human)
  Insert size (bp): 1000
  Promoter: eF1a
  Tag / fusion protein: AU1.HA.S (N terminal on insert); Nuclear Localization Signal (C terminal on insert)
  Cloning method: Restriction Enzyme; 5′ cloning site unknown (unknown if destroyed)
  Sequencing primers: 5′ cctttttgagtttggatcttggttcat
Terms and licenses: Academic/Nonprofit Terms; Industry Terms: Not Available to Industry
Depositor comments: Please visit https://www.biorxiv.org/content/10.1101/2021.07.13.451021v1 for bioRxiv preprint.
How to cite: pLKO_AU1.HA.S_mCherry-NLS was a gift from Brian Brown (Addgene plasmid # 178219 ; http://n2t.net/addgene:178219 ; RRID:Addgene_178219)
