[The description below was written by a language model from this plasmid's Addgene catalogue record and pLannotate feature annotations shown in this document.]
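Description:
pLKO_AU1.HA.S_mCherry-NLS is a lentiviral transfer plasmid on the pLKO backbone that pairs a guide RNA expression cassette with a nuclear protein barcode (nPC), so that cells carrying a given CRISPR perturbation can be identified by antibody staining in tissue. It is propagated in E. coli through a high-copy ColE1/pUC-type origin with ampicillin selection (AmpR); an f1 origin and remnants of the lac/lacZα region with T3 and T7 promoters are also annotated in the bacterial backbone.

The viral portion has a third-generation layout. An RSV promoter drives a truncated HIV-1 5' LTR, followed by the Ψ packaging signal with a gag fragment, the Rev response element and a cPPT/CTS. A second truncated LTR sits downstream of a WPRE and is followed by an SV40 poly(A) signal and SV40 origin.

Two expression units lie between the LTRs. A human U6 Pol III promoter sits immediately upstream of the S. pyogenes Cas9 guide RNA scaffold, providing a site for cloning an sgRNA spacer; no Cas9 is encoded, so the nuclease must be supplied separately. Downstream, the EF-1α promoter drives mCherry carrying an N-terminal combination of AU1, HA and S epitope tags and a C-terminal nuclear localization signal. The automated annotation detects only the HA element and mCherry, so the other tags and the NLS rest on the catalogue entry.

The particular epitope combination acts as the barcode, and confining it to the nucleus aids assignment of the signal to individual cells during imaging. According to the record, the construct is used for vector and cell tracking and for spatial detection of CRISPR screens. No mammalian drug selection marker is annotated, leaving mCherry fluorescence as the marker of transduced cells.
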