Features (pLannotate 1.2.2; 30 found; start..end, strand, type, name):
     84..188     +  promoter       AmpR promoter: bla
    189..1049    +  CDS            AmpR: β-lactamase; bla; confers resistance to ampicillin, carbenicillin, and related antibiotics
   1220..1808    +  rep_origin     ori: high-copy-number ColE1/pMB1/pBR322/pUC origin of replication
   1991..2083    +  CDS            lacI (fragment): lac repressor; lacI; The lac repressor binds to the lac operator to inhibit transcription in E. coli. This inhibition can be relieved by adding lactose or isopropyl-β-D-thiogalactopyranoside (IPTG).
   2096..2117    +  protein_bind   CAP binding site: CAP binding activates transcription in the presence of cAMP. E. coli catabolite activator protein
   2132..2162    +  promoter       lac promoter: promoter for the E. coli lac operon
   2170..2186    +  protein_bind   lac operator: The lac repressor binds to the lac operator to inhibit transcription in E. coli. This inhibition can be relieved by adding lactose or isopropyl-β-D-thiogalactopyranoside (IPTG). lac repressor encoded by lacI
   2231..2249    +  promoter       T3 promoter: promoter for bacteriophage T3 RNA polymerase
   2277..2503    +  promoter       RSV promoter: Rous sarcoma virus enhancer/promoter
   2504..2684    +  LTR            5' LTR (truncated): truncated 5' long terminal repeat (LTR) from HIV-1
   2731..2856    +  misc_feature   HIV-1 Ψ: packaging signal of human immunodeficiency virus type 1
   2840..3203    +  CDS            HIV-1 gag (fragment): gag protein from human immunodeficiency virus 1; gag
   3349..3582    +  misc_feature   RRE: The Rev response element (RRE) of HIV-1 allows for Rev-dependent mRNA export from the nucleus to the cytoplasm.
   3959..4059    +  CDS            Rev (fragment): human immunodeficiency virus 1 (HIV-1) Rev protein; rev; enhances nuclear export of unspliced and incompletely spliced viral mRNAs
   4109..4349    +  promoter       U6 promoter: RNA polymerase III promoter for human U6 snRNA
   4376..4451    +  misc_RNA       gRNA scaffold: guide RNA scaffold for the Streptococcus pyogenes CRISPR/Cas9 system
   4499..4616    +  misc_feature   cPPT/CTS: central polypurine tract and central termination sequence of HIV-1
   4683..4749    +  CDS            small t antigen (fragment): SV40 (simian virus 40) small t antigen
   4756..5934    +  promoter       EF-1α promoter: strong constitutive promoter for human elongation factor EF-1α
   5951..5976    +  misc_feature   MCS (fragment): multiple cloning site
   6031..6057    +  CDS            3xHA (fragment): three tandem HA epitope tags
   6130..6837    +  CDS            mCherry: mCherry is a basic (constitutively fluorescent) red fluorescent protein published in 2004, derived from Discosoma sp.. It is reported to be a very rapidly-maturing monomer with low acid sensitivity.
   6907..7495    +  misc_feature   WPRE: woodchuck hepatitis virus posttranscriptional regulatory element
   7500..7637    +  CDS            nef (fragment): NEF_HV1LA - Experimental evidence at protein level: Swiss-Prot protein existence level 1. Extracellular Nef protein targets CD4(+) T-lymphocytes for apoptosis by interacting with CXCR4 surface receptors. From Human immunodeficiency virus type 1 group M subtype B (isolate Lai) (HIV-1).
   7623..7803    +  LTR            5' LTR (truncated): truncated 5' long terminal repeat (LTR) from HIV-1
   7875..7996    +  polyA_signal   SV40 poly(A) signal: SV40 polyadenylation signal
   8036..8171    +  rep_origin     SV40 ori: SV40 origin of replication
   8192..8210    -  promoter       T7 promoter: promoter for bacteriophage T7 RNA polymerase
   8218..8373    +  CDS            lacZα (fragment): LacZα fragment of β-galactosidase; lacZ fragment
   8378..31      +  rep_origin     f1 ori (across the origin) (sequence partly withheld): f1 bacteriophage origin of replication; arrow indicates direction of (+) strand synthesis
>Addgene plasmid #178219 | pLKO_AU1.HA.S_mCherry-NLS | addgene full sequence | sequence record 352763 | Addgene NGS Result
GAGCTGATTTAACAAAAATTTAACGCGAATTTTAACAAAATATTAACGCTTACAATTTAGGTGGCACTTT
TCGGGGAAATGTGCGCGGAACCCCTATTTGTTTATTTTTCTAAATACATTCAAATATGTATCCGCTCATG
AGACAATAACCCTGATAAATGCTTCAATAATATTGAAAAAGGAAGAGTATGAGTATTCAACATTTCCGTG
TCGCCCTTATTCCCTTTTTTGCGGCATTTTGCCTTCCTGTTTTTGCTCACCCAGAAACGCTGGTGAAAGT
AAAAGATGCTGAAGATCAGTTGGGTGCACGAGTGGGTTACATCGAACTGGATCTCAACAGCGGTAAGATC
CTTGAGAGTTTTCGCCCCGAAGAACGTTTTCCAATGATGAGCACTTTTAAAGTTCTGCTATGTGGCGCGG
TATTATCCCGTATTGACGCCGGGCAAGAGCAACTCGGTCGCCGCATACACTATTCTCAGAATGACTTGGT
TGAGTACTCACCAGTCACAGAAAAGCATCTTACGGATGGCATGACAGTAAGAGAATTATGCAGTGCTGCC
ATAACCATGAGTGATAACACTGCGGCCAACTTACTTCTGACAACGATCGGAGGACCGAAGGAGCTAACCG
CTTTTTTGCACAACATGGGGGATCATGTAACTCGCCTTGATCGTTGGGAACCGGAGCTGAATGAAGCCAT
ACCAAACGACGAGCGTGACACCACGATGCCTGTAGCAATGGCAACAACGTTGCGCAAACTATTAACTGGC
GAACTACTTACTCTAGCTTCCCGGCAACAATTAATAGACTGGATGGAGGCGGATAAAGTTGCAGGACCAC
TTCTGCGCTCGGCCCTTCCGGCTGGCTGGTTTATTGCTGATAAATCTGGAGCCGGTGAGCGTGGGTCTCG
CGGTATCATTGCAGCACTGGGGCCAGATGGTAAGCCCTCCCGTATCGTAGTTATCTACACGACGGGGAGT
CAGGCAACTATGGATGAACGAAATAGACAGATCGCTGAGATAGGTGCCTCACTGATTAAGCATTGGTAAC
TGTCAGACCAAGTTTACTCATATATACTTTAGATTGATTTAAAACTTCATTTTTAATTTAAAAGGATCTA
GGTGAAGATCCTTTTTGATAATCTCATGACCAAAATCCCTTAACGTGAGTTTTCGTTCCACTGAGCGTCA
GACCCCGTAGAAAAGATCAAAGGATCTTCTTGAGATCCTTTTTTTCTGCGCGTAATCTGCTGCTTGCAAA
CAAAAAAACCACCGCTACCAGCGGTGGTTTGTTTGCCGGATCAAGAGCTACCAACTCTTTTTCCGAAGGT
AACTGGCTTCAGCAGAGCGCAGATACCAAATACTGTTCTTCTAGTGTAGCCGTAGTTAGGCCACCACTTC
AAGAACTCTGTAGCACCGCCTACATACCTCGCTCTGCTAATCCTGTTACCAGTGGCTGCTGCCAGTGGCG
ATAAGTCGTGTCTTACCGGGTTGGACTCAAGACGATAGTTACCGGATAAGGCGCAGCGGTCGGGCTGAAC
GGGGGGTTCGTGCACACAGCCCAGCTTGGAGCGAACGACCTACACCGAACTGAGATACCTACAGCGTGAG
CTATGAGAAAGCGCCACGCTTCCCGAAGGGAGAAAGGCGGACAGGTATCCGGTAAGCGGCAGGGTCGGAA
CAGGAGAGCGCACGAGGGAGCTTCCAGGGGGAAACGCCTGGTATCTTTATAGTCCTGTCGGGTTTCGCCA
CCTCTGACTTGAGCGTCGATTTTTGTGATGCTCGTCAGGGGGGCGGAGCCTATGGAAAAACGCCAGCAAC
GCGGCCTTTTTACGGTTCCTGGCCTTTTGCTGGCCTTTTGCTCACATGTTCTTTCCTGCGTTATCCCCTG
ATTCTGTGGATAACCGTATTACCGCCTTTGAGTGAGCTGATACCGCTCGCCGCAGCCGAACGACCGAGCG
CAGCGAGTCAGTGAGCGAGGAAGCGGAAGAGCGCCCAATACGCAAACCGCCTCTCCCCGCGCGTTGGCCG
ATTCATTAATGCAGCTGGCACGACAGGTTTCCCGACTGGAAAGCGGGCAGTGAGCGCAACGCAATTAATG
TGAGTTAGCTCACTCATTAGGCACCCCAGGCTTTACACTTTATGCTTCCGGCTCGTATGTTGTGTGGAAT
TGTGAGCGGATAACAATTTCACACAGGAAACAGCTATGACCATGATTACGCCAAGCGCGCAATTAACCCT
CACTAAAGGGAACAAAAGCTGGAGCTGCAAGCTTAATGTAGTCTTATGCAATACTCTTGTAGTCTTGCAA
CATGGTAACGATGAGTTAGCAACATGCCTTACAAGGAGAGAAAAAGCACCGTGCATGGCGATTGGTGGAA
GTAAGGTGGTACGATCGTGCCTTATTAGGAAGGCAACAGACGGGTCTGACATGGATTGGACGAACCACTG
AATTGCCGCATTGCAGAGATATTGTATTTAAGTGCCTAGCTCGATACATAAACGGGTCTCTCTGGTTAGA
CCAGATCTGAGCCTGGGAGCTCTCTGGCTAACTAGGGAACCCACTGCTTAAGCCTCAATAAAGCTTGCCT
TGAGTGCTTCAAGTAGTGTGTGCCCGTCTGTTGTGTGACTCTGGTAACTAGAGATCCCTCAGACCCTTTT
AGTCAGTGTGGAAAATCTCTAGCAGTGGCGCCCGAACAGGGACTTGAAAGCGAAAGGGAAACCAGAGGAG
CTCTCTCGACGCAGGACTCGGCTTGCTGAAGCGCGCACGGCAAGAGGCGAGGGGCGGCGACTGGTGAGTA
CGCCAAAAATTTTGACTAGCGGAGGCTAGAAGGAGAGAGATGGGTGCGAGAGCGTCAGTATTAAGCGGGG
GAGAATTAGATCGCGATGGGAAAAAATTCGGTTAAGGCCAGGGGGAAAGAAAAAATATAAATTAAAACAT
ATAGTATGGGCAAGCAGGGAGCTAGAACGATTCGCAGTTAATCCTGGCCTGTTAGAAACATCAGAAGGCT
GTAGACAAATACTGGGACAGCTACAACCATCCCTTCAGACAGGATCAGAAGAACTTAGATCATTATATAA
TACAGTAGCAACCCTCTATTGTGTGCATCAAAGGATAGAGATAAAAGACACCAAGGAAGCTTTAGACAAG
ATAGAGGAAGAGCAAAACAAAAGTAAGACCACCGCACAGCAAGCGGCCGCTGATCTTCAGACCTGGAGGA
GGAGATATGAGGGACAATTGGAGAAGTGAATTATATAAATATAAAGTAGTAAAAATTGAACCATTAGGAG
TAGCACCCACCAAGGCAAAGAGAAGAGTGGTGCAGAGAGAAAAAAGAGCAGTGGGAATAGGAGCTTTGTT
CCTTGGGTTCTTGGGAGCAGCAGGAAGCACTATGGGCGCAGCGTCAATGACGCTGACGGTACAGGCCAGA
CAATTATTGTCTGGTATAGTGCAGCAGCAGAACAATTTGCTGAGGGCTATTGAGGCGCAACAGCATCTGT
TGCAACTCACAGTCTGGGGCATCAAGCAGCTCCAGGCAAGAATCCTGGCTGTGGAAAGATACCTAAAGGA
TCAACAGCTCCTGGGGATTTGGGGTTGCTCTGGAAAACTCATTTGCACCACTGCTGTGCCTTGGAATGCT
AGTTGGAGTAATAAATCTCTGGAACAGATTTGGAATCACACGACCTGGATGGAGTGGGACAGAGAAATTA
ACAATTACACAAGCTTAATACACTCCTTAATTGAAGAATCGCAAAACCAGCAAGAAAAGAATGAACAAGA
ATTATTGGAATTAGATAAATGGGCAAGTTTGTGGAATTGGTTTAACATAACAAATTGGCTGTGGTATATA
AAATTATTCATAATGATAGTAGGAGGCTTGGTAGGTTTAAGAATAGTTTTTGCTGTACTTTCTATAGTGA
ATAGAGTTAGGCAGGGATATTCACCATTATCGTTTCAGACCCACCTCCCAACCCCGAGGGGACCCGACAG
GCCCGAAGGAATAGAAGAAGAAGGTGGAGAGAGAGACAGAGACAGATCCATTCGATTAGTGAACGGATCT
CGACGGTATCGATCACGAGACTAGTATCGAGCGGCCGCCCCCTTCACCGAGGGCCTATTTCCCATGATTC
CTTCATATTTGCATATACGATACAAGGCTGTTAGAGAGATAATTGGAATTAATTTGACTGTAAACACAAA
GATATTAGTACAAAATACGTGACGTAGAAAGTAATAATTTCTTGGGTAGTTTGCAGTTTTAAAATTATGT
TTTAAAATGGACTATCATATGCTTACCGTAACTTGAAAGTATTTCGATTTCTTGGCTTTATATATCTTGT
GGAAAGGACGAAACACCGGGTCTTCGAGAAGACCTGTTTTAGAGCTAGAAATAGCAAGTTAAAATAAGGC
TAGTCCGTTATCAACTTGAAAAAGTGGCACCGAGTCGGTGCTTTTTTTAATTCTCGACCTCGAGACAAAT
GGCAGTATTCATCCACAATTTTAAAAGAAAAGGGGGGATTGGGGGGTACAGTGCAGGGGAAAGAATAGTA
GACATAATAGCAACAGACATACAAACTAAAGAATTACAAAAACAAATTACAAAAATTCAAAATTTTCGGG
TTTATTACAGGGACAGCAGAGATCCACTTTGGCCGCGGCTCGAGGCGATAAGCTTTGCAAAGATGGATAA
AGTTTTAAACAGAGAGGAATCTTTGCAGCTAATGGACCTTCTAGGTCTTGAAAGGAGTGGGAATTGGCTC
CGGTGCCCGTCAGTGGGCAGAGCGCACATCGCCCACAGTCCCCGAGAAGTTGGGGGGAGGGGTCGGCAAT
TGAACCGGTGCCTAGAGAAGGTGGCGCGGGGTAAACTGGGAAAGTGATGTCGTGTACTGGCTCCGCCTTT
TTCCCGAGGGTGGGGGAGAACCGTATATAAGTGCAGTAGTCGCCGTGAACGTTCTTTTTCGCAACGGGTT
TGCCGCCAGAACACAGGTAAGTGCCGTGTGTGGTTCCCGCGGGCCTGGCCTCTTTACGGGTTATGGCCCT
TGCGTGCCTTGAATTACTTCCACCTGGCTGCAGTACGTGATTCTTGATCCCGAGCTTCGGGTTGGAAGTG
GGTGGGAGAGTTCGAGGCCTTGCGCTTAAGGAGCCCCTTCGCCTCGTGCTTGAGTTGAGGCCTGGCCTGG
GCGCTGGGGCCGCCGCGTGCGAATCTGGTGGCACCTTCGCGCCTGTCTCGCTGCTTTCGATAAGTCTCTA
GCCATTTAAAATTTTTGATGACCTGCTGCGACGCTTTTTTTCTGGCAAGATAGTCTTGTAAATGCGGGCC
AAGATCTGCACACTGGTATTTCGGTTTTTGGGGCCGCGGGCGGCGACGGGGCCCGTGCGTCCCAGCGCAC
ATGTTCGGCGAGGCGGGGCCTGCGAGCGCGGCCACCGAGAATCGGACGGGGGTAGTCTCAAGCTGGCCGG
CCTGCTCTGGTGCCTGGCCTCGCGCCGCCGTGTATCGCCCCGCCCTGGGCGGCAAGGCTGGCCCGGTCGG
CACCAGTTGCGTGAGCGGAAAGATGGCCGCTTCCCGGCCCTGCTGCAGGGAGCTCAAAATGGAGGACGCG
GCGCTCGGGAGAGCGGGCGGGTGAGTCACCCACACAAAGGAAAAGGGCCTTTCCGTCCTCAGCCGTCGCT
TCATGTGACTCCACGGAGTACCGGGCGCCGTCCAGGCACCTCGATTAGTTCTCGAGCTTTTGGAGTACGT
CGTCTTTAGGTTGGGGGGAGGGGTTTTATGCGATGGAGTTTCCCCACACTGAGTGGGTGGAGACTGAAGT
TAGGCCAGCTTGGCACTTGATGTAATTCTCCTTGGAATTTGCCCTTTTTGAGTTTGGATCTTGGTTCATT
CTCAAGCCTCAGACAGTGGTTCAAAGTTTTTTTCTTCCATTTCAGGTGTCGTGAGGAATTCTGCAGTCGA
TCGACGGTACCGCGGGCCCGGGATCCACGGTCGCCACCATGGGCGACACCTATCGGTACATTGGAGGAGG
CGGGGGAGGGTACCCATACGATGTGCCAGATTACGCTGGAGGAGGCGGGGGAGGGAAGGAGACCGCCGCC
GCCAAGTTCGAGAGGCAGCACATGGACAGCGGCATGCTGATGGTGAGCAAGGGCGAGGAGGATAACATGG
CCATCATCAAGGAGTTCATGCGCTTCAAGGTGCACATGGAGGGCTCCGTGAACGGCCACGAGTTCGAGAT
CGAGGGCGAGGGCGAGGGCCGCCCCTACGAGGGCACCCAGACCGCCAAGCTGAAGGTGACCAAGGGTGGC
CCCCTGCCCTTCGCCTGGGACATCCTGTCCCCTCAGTTCATGTACGGCTCCAAGGCCTACGTGAAGCACC
CCGCCGACATCCCCGACTACTTGAAGCTGTCCTTCCCCGAGGGCTTCAAGTGGGAGCGCGTGATGAACTT
CGAGGACGGCGGCGTGGTGACCGTGACCCAGGACTCCTCCCTGCAGGACGGCGAGTTCATCTACAAGGTG
AAGCTGCGCGGCACCAACTTCCCCTCCGACGGCCCCGTAATGCAGAAGAAGACCATGGGCTGGGAGGCCT
CCTCCGAGCGGATGTACCCCGAGGACGGCGCCCTGAAGGGCGAGATCAAGCAGAGGCTGAAGCTGAAGGA
CGGCGGCCACTACGACGCTGAGGTCAAGACCACCTACAAGGCCAAGAAGCCCGTGCAGCTGCCCGGCGCC
TACAACGTCAACATCAAGTTGGACATCACCTCCCACAACGAGGACTACACCATCGTGGAACAGTACGAAC
GCGCCGAGGGCCGCCACTCCACCGGCGGCATGGACGAGCTGTACAAGAAACGGCCAGCCGAGGATATGGA
GGAAGAACAAGCCTTTAAACGATCTCGATAAAGCGGCCGCGTCGACAATCAACCTCTGGATTACAAAATT
TGTGAAAGATTGACTGGTATTCTTAACTATGTTGCTCCTTTTACGCTATGTGGATACGCTGCTTTAATGC
CTTTGTATCATGCTATTGCTTCCCGTATGGCTTTCATTTTCTCCTCCTTGTATAAATCCTGGTTGCTGTC
TCTTTATGAGGAGTTGTGGCCCGTTGTCAGGCAACGTGGCGTGGTGTGCACTGTGTTTGCTGACGCAACC
CCCACTGGTTGGGGCATTGCCACCACCTGTCAGCTCCTTTCCGGGACTTTCGCTTTCCCCCTCCCTATTG
CCACGGCGGAACTCATCGCCGCCTGCCTTGCCCGCTGCTGGACAGGGGCTCGGCTGTTGGGCACTGACAA
TTCCGTGGTGTTGTCGGGGAAGCTGACGTCCTTTCCATGGCTGCTCGCCTGTGTTGCCACCTGGATTCTG
CGCGGGACGTCCTTCTGCTACGTCCCTTCGGCCCTCAATCCAGCGGACCTTCCTTCCCGCGGCCTGCTGC
CGGCTCTGCGGCCTCTTCCGCATCTTCGCCTTCGCCCTCAGACGAGTCGGATCTCCCTTTGGGCCGCCTC
CCCGCCTGGGTACCTTTAAGACCAATGACTTACAAGGCAGCTGTAGATCTTAGCCACTTTTTAAAAGAAA
AGGGGGGACTGGAAGGGCTAATTCACTCCCAACGAAGATAAGATCTGCTTTTTGCTTGTACTGGGTCTCT
CTGGTTAGACCAGATCTGAGCCTGGGAGCTCTCTGGCTAACTAGGGAACCCACTGCTTAAGCCTCAATAA
AGCTTGCCTTGAGTGCTTCAAGTAGTGTGTGCCCGTCTGTTGTGTGACTCTGGTAACTAGAGATCCCTCA
GACCCTTTTAGTCAGTGTGGAAAATCTCTAGCAGTAGTAGTTCATGTCATCTTATTATTCAGTATTTATA
ACTTGCAAAGAAATGAATATCAGAGAGTGAGAGGAACTTGTTTATTGCAGCTTATAATGGTTACAAATAA
AGCAATAGCATCACAAATTTCACAAATAAAGCATTTTTTTCACTGCATTCTAGTTGTGGTTTGTCCAAAC
TCATCAATGTATCTTATCATGTCTGGCTCTAGCTATCCCGCCCCTAACTCCGCCCATCCCGCCCCTAACT
CCGCCCAGTTCCGCCCATTCTCCGCCCCATGGCTGACTAATTTTTTTTATTTATGCAGAGGCCGAGGCCG
CCTCGGCCTCTGAGCTATTCCAGAAGTAGTGAGGAGGCTTTTTTGGAGGCCTAGGGACGTACCCAATTCG
CCCTATAGTGAGTCGTATTACGCGCGCTCACTGGCCGTCGTTTTACAACGTCGTGACTGGGAAAACCCTG
GCGTTACCCAACTTAATCGCCTTGCAGCACATCCCCCTTTCGCCAGCTGGCGTAATAGCGAAGAGGCCCG
CACCGATCGCCCTTCCCAACAGTTGCGCAGCCTGAATGGCGAATGGG
[124 nt withheld, positions 8378-8501]
C
[91 nt withheld, positions 8503-8593]
A
[49 nt withheld, positions 8595-8643]
CCTTTGACGTTGGAGTCCACGTTCTTT
[37 nt withheld, positions 8671-8707]
ACCCTATCTCGGTCTATTCTTTTGATTTATAAGGGATTTTGCCGATTTCGGCCTATTGGTTAAAAAAT
